>Addgene plasmid #116684 | pHAGE-SRSF2-P95_R102delPPDSHHSR | addgene full sequence | sequence record 250492 | Addgene NGS Result
TGGAAGGGCTAATTCACTCCCAAAGAAGACAAGATATCCTTGATCTGTGGATCTACCACACACAAGGCTA
CTTCCCTGATTAGCAGAACTACACACCAGGGCCAGGGGTCAGATATCCACTGACCTTTGGATGGTGCTAC
AAGCTAGTACCAGTTGAGCCAGATAAGGTAGAAGAGGCCAATAAAGGAGAGAACACCAGCTTGTTACACC
CTGTGAGCCTGCATGGGATGGATGACCCGGAGAGAGAAGTGTTAGAGTGGAGGTTTGACAGCCGCCTAGC
ATTTCATCACGTGGCCCGAGAGCTGCATCCGGAGTACTTCAAGAACTGCTGATATCGAGCTTGCTACAAG
GGACTTTCCGCTGGGGACTTTCCAGGGAGGCGTGGCCTGGGCGGGACTGGGGAGTGGCGAGCCCTCAGAT
CCTGCATATAAGCAGCTGCTTTTTGCCTGTACTGGGTCTCTCTGGTTAGACCAGATCTGAGCCTGGGAGC
TCTCTGGCTAACTAGGGAACCCACTGCTTAAGCCTCAATAAAGCTTGCCTTGAGTGCTTCAAGTAGTGTG
TGCCCGTCTGTTGTGTGACTCTGGTAACTAGAGATCCCTCAGACCCTTTTAGTCAGTGTGGAAAATCTCT
AGCAGTGGCGCCCGAACAGGGACTTGAAAGCGAAAGGGAAACCAGAGGAGCTCTCTCGACGCAGGACTCG
GCTTGCTGAAGCGCGCACGGCAAGAGGCGAGGGGCGGCGACTGGTGAGTACGCCAAAAATTTTGACTAGC
GGAGGCTAGAAGGAGAGAGATGGGTGCGAGAGCGTCAGTATTAAGCGGGGGAGAATTAGATCGCGATGGG
AAAAAATTCGGTTAAGGCCAGGGGGAAAGAAAAAATATAAATTAAAACATATAGTATGGGCAAGCAGGGA
GCTAGAACGATTCGCAGTTAATCCTGGCCTGTTAGAAACATCAGAAGGCTGTAGACAAATACTGGGACAG
CTACAACCATCCCTTCAGACAGGATCAGAAGAACTTAGATCATTATATAATACAGTAGCAACCCTCTATT
GTGTGCATCAAAGGATAGAGATAAAAGACACCAAGGAAGCTTTAGACAAGATAGAGGAAGAGCAAAACAA
AAGTAAGACCACCGCACAGCAAGCGGCCGGCCGCTGATCTTCAGACCTGGAGGAGGAGATATGAGGGACA
ATTGGAGAAGTGAATTATATAAATATAAAGTAGTAAAAATTGAACCATTAGGAGTAGCACCCACCAAGGC
AAAGAGAAGAGTGGTGCAGAGAGAAAAAAGAGCAGTGGGAATAGGAGCTTTGTTCCTTGGGTTCTTGGGA
GCAGCAGGAAGCACTATGGGCGCAGCGTCAATGACGCTGACGGTACAGGCCAGACAATTATTGTCTGGTA
TAGTGCAGCAGCAGAACAATTTGCTGAGGGCTATTGAGGCGCAACAGCATCTGTTGCAACTCACAGTCTG
GGGCATCAAGCAGCTCCAGGCAAGAATCCTGGCTGTGGAAAGATACCTAAAGGATCAACAGCTCCTGGGG
ATTTGGGGTTGCTCTGGAAAACTCATTTGCACCACTGCTGTGCCTTGGAATGCTAGTTGGAGTAATAAAT
CTCTGGAACAGATTTGGAATCACACGACCTGGATGGAGTGGGACAGAGAAATTAACAATTACACAAGCTT
AATACACTCCTTAATTGAAGAATCGCAAAACCAGCAAGAAAAGAATGAACAAGAATTATTGGAATTAGAT
AAATGGGCAAGTTTGTGGAATTGGTTTAACATAACAAATTGGCTGTGGTATATAAAATTATTCATAATGA
TAGTAGGAGGCTTGGTAGGTTTAAGAATAGTTTTTGCTGTACTTTCTATAGTGAATAGAGTTAGGCAGGG
ATATTCACCATTATCGTTTCAGACCCACCTCCCAACCCCGAGGGGACCCGACAGGCCCGAAGGAATAGAA
GAAGAAGGTGGAGAGAGAGACAGAGACAGATCCATTCGATTAGTGAACGGATCTCGACGGTATCGCCGAA
TTCACAAATGGCAGTATTCATCCACAATTTTAAAAGAAAAGGGGGGATTGGGGGGTACAGTGCAGGGGAA
AGAATAGTAGACATAATAGCAACAGACATACAAACTAAAGAATTACAAAAACAAATTACAAAAATTCAAA
ATTTTCGGGTTTATTACAGGGACAGCAGAGATCCAGTTTGGACTAGTCGTGAGGCTCCGGTGCCCGTCAG
TGGGCAGAGCGCACATCGCCCACAGTCCCCGAGAAGTTGGGGGGAGGGGTCGGCAATTGAACCGGTGCCT
AGAGAAGGTGGCGCGGGGTAAACTGGGAAAGTGATGTCGTGTACTGGCTCCGCCTTTTTCCCGAGGGTGG
GGGAGAACCGTATATAAGTGCAGTAGTCGCCGTGAACGTTCTTTTTCGCAACGGGTTTGCCGCCAGAACA
CAGGTAAGTGCCGTGTGTGGTTCCCGCGGGCCTGGCCTCTTTACGGGTTATGGCCCTTGCGTGCCTTGAA
TTACTTCCACCTGGCTGCAGTACGTGATTCTTGATCCCGAGCTTCGGGTTGGAAGTGGGTGGGAGAGTTC
GAGGCCTTGCGCTTAAGGAGCCCCTTCGCCTCGTGCTTGAGTTGAGGCCTGGCCTGGGCGCTGGGGCCGC
CGCGTGCGAATCTGGTGGCACCTTCGCGCCTGTCTCGCTGCTTTCGATAAGTCTCTAGCCATTTAAAATT
TTTGATGACCTGCTGCGACGCTTTTTTTCTGGCAAGATAGTCTTGTAAATGCGGGCCAAGATCTGCACAC
TGGTATTTCGGTTTTTGGGGCCGCGGGCGGCGACGGGGCCCGTGCGTCCCAGCGCACATGTTCGGCGAGG
CGGGGCCTGCGAGCGCGGCCACCGAGAATCGGACGGGGGTAGTCTCAAGCTGGCCGGCCTGCTCTGGTGC
CTGGCCTCGCGCCGCCGTGTATCGCCCCGCCCTGGGCGGCAAGGCTGGCCCGGTCGGCACCAGTTGCGTG
AGCGGAAAGATGGCCGCTTCCCGGCCCTGCTGCAGGGAGCTCAAAATGGAGGACGCGGCGCTCGGGAGAG
CGGGCGGGTGAGTCACCCACACAAAGGAAAAGGGCCTTTCCGTCCTCAGCCGTCGCTTCATGTGACTCCA
CGGAGTACCGGGCGCCGTCCAGGCACCTCGATTAGTTCTCGAGCTTTTGGAGTACGTCGTCTTTAGGTTG
GGGGGAGGGGTTTTATGCGATGGAGTTTCCCCACACTGAGTGGGTGGAGACTGAAGTTAGGCCAGCTTGG
CACTTGATGTAATTCTCCTTGGAATTTGCCCTTTTTGAGTTTGGATCTTGGTTCATTCTCAAGCCTCAGA
CAGTGGTTCAAAGTTTTTTTCTTCCATTTCAGGTGTCGTGAAGCGGCCCTGCAGATATCAACAAGTTTGT
ACAAAAAAGCAGGCACCATGAGCTACGGCCGCCCCCCTCCCGATGTGGAGGGTATGACCTCCCTCAAGGT
GGACAACCTGACCTACCGCACCTCGCCCGACACGCTGAGGCGCGTCTTCGAGAAGTACGGGCGCGTCGGC
GACGTGTACATCCCGCGGGATCGCTACACCAAGGAGTCCCGCGGCTTCGCCTTCGTTCGCTTTCACGACA
AGCGCGACGCTGAGGACGCTATGGATGCCATGGACGGGGCCGTGCTGGACGGCCGCGAGCTGCGGGTGCA
AATGGCGCGCTACGGCCGCCGGGGACCGCCACCCCGCAGGTACGGGGGCGGTGGCTACGGACGCCGGAGC
CGCAGCCCTAGGCGGCGTCGCCGCAGCCGATCCCGGAGTCGGAGCCGTTCCAGGTCTCGCAGCCGATCTC
GCTACAGCCGCTCGAAGTCTCGGTCCCGCACTCGTTCTCGATCTCGGTCGACCTCCAAGTCCAGATCCGC
ACGAAGGTCCAAGTCCAAGTCCTCGTCGGTCTCCAGATCTCGTTCGCGGTCCAGGTCCCGGTCTCGGTCC
AGGAGTCCTCCCCCAGTGTCCAAGAGGGAATCCAAATCCAGGTCGCGATCGAAGAGTCCCCCCAAGTCTC
CTGAAGAGGAAGGAGCGGTGTCCTCTTAGAACCCAGCTTTCTTGTACAAAGTGGTGATATCCAATTAACC
CTCACTAAAGGAATAGATAAGATTGATTGTGTTTGCCCTATAGTGAGTCGTATTACCACCCAACTTTTCT
ATACAAAGTGGTTGATATCCAGCACAGTGGCGGCCGCTCGAGTCTAGAGGGCCCGCGGTTCGAAGGTAAG
CCTATCCCTAACCCTCTCCTCGGTCTCGATTCTACGCGTACCGGTTAGTAATGAGATCCCTCCCCCCCCC
CTAACGTTACTGGCCGAAGCCGCTTGGAATAAGGCCGGTGTGCGTTTGTCTATATGTTATTTTCCACCAT
ATTGCCGTCTTTTGGCAATGTGAGGGCCCGGAAACCTGGCCCTGTCTTCTTGACGAGCATTCCTAGGGGT
CTTTCCCCTCTCGCCAAAGGAATGCAAGGTCTGTTGAATGTCGTGAAGGAAGCAGTTCCTCTGGAAGCTT
CTTGAAGACAAACAACGTCTGTAGCGACCCTTTGCAGGCAGCGGAACCCCCCACCTGGCGACAGGTGCCT
CTGCGGCCAAAAGCCACGTGTATAAGATACACCTGCAAAGGCGGCACAACCCCAGTGCCACGTTGTGAGT
TGGATAGTTGTGGAAAGAGTCAAATGGCTCTCCTCAAGCGTATTCAACAAGGGGCTGAAGGATGCCCAGA
AGGTACCCCATTGTATGGGATCTGATCTGGGGCCTCGGTGCACATGCTTTACATGTGTTTAGTCGAGGTT
AAAAAAACGTCTAGGCCCCCCGAACCACGGGGACGTGGTTTTCCTTTGAAAAACACGATGATAATATGGC
CACACATATGACCGAGTACAAGCCCACGGTGCGCCTCGCCACCCGCGACGACGTCCCCAGGGCCGTACGC
ACCCTCGCCGCCGCGTTCGCCGACTACCCCGCCACGCGCCACACCGTCGATCCGGACCGCCACATCGAGC
GGGTCACCGAGCTGCAAGAACTCTTCCTCACGCGCGTCGGGCTCGACATCGGCAAGGTGTGGGTCGCGGA
CGACGGCGCCGCGGTGGCGGTCTGGACCACGCCGGAGAGCGTCGAAGCGGGGGCGGTGTTCGCCGAGATC
GGCCCGCGCATGGCCGAGTTGAGCGGTTCCCGGCTGGCCGCGCAGCAACAGATGGAAGGCCTCCTGGCGC
CGCACCGGCCCAAGGAGCCCGCGTGGTTCCTGGCCACCGTCGGCGTCTCGCCCGACCACCAGGGCAAGGG
TCTGGGCAGCGCCGTCGTGCTCCCCGGAGTGGAGGCGGCCGAGCGCGCCGGGGTGCCCGCCTTCCTGGAG
ACCTCCGCGCCCCGCAACCTCCCCTTCTACGAGCGGCTCGGCTTCACCGTCACCGCCGACGTCGAGGTGC
CCGAAGGACCGCGCACCTGGTGCATGACCCGCAAGCCCGGTGCCTAAATCGATAGATCCTAATCAACCTC
TGGATTACAAAATTTGTGAAAGATTGACTGGTATTCTTAACTATGTTGCTCCTTTTACGCTATGTGGATA
CGCTGCTTTAATGCCTTTGTATCATGCTATTGCTTCCCGTATGGCTTTCATTTTCTCCTCCTTGTATAAA
TCCTGGTTGCTGTCTCTTTATGAGGAGTTGTGGCCCGTTGTCAGGCAACGTGGCGTGGTGTGCACTGTGT
TTGCTGACGCAACCCCCACTGGTTGGGGCATTGCCACCACCTGTCAGCTCCTTTCCGGGACTTTCGCTTT
CCCCCTCCCTATTGCCACGGCGGAACTCATCGCCGCCTGCCTTGCCCGCTGCTGGACAGGGGCTCGGCTG
TTGGGCACTGACAATTCCGTGGTGTTGTCGGGGAAATCATCGTCCTTTCCTTGGCTGCTCGCCTGTGTTG
CCACCTGGATTCTGCGCGGGACGTCCTTCTGCTACGTCCCTTCGGCCCTCAATCCAGCGGACCTTCCTTC
CCGCGGCCTGCTGCCGGCTCTGCGGCCTCTTCCGCGTCTTCGCCTTCGCCCTCAGACGAGTCGGATCTCC
CTTTGGGCCGCCTCCCCGCCTGAGATCCTTTAAGACCAATGACTTACAAGGCAGCTGTAGATCTTAGCCA
CTTTTTAAAAGAAAAGGGGGGACTGGAAGGGCTAATTCACTCCCAACGAAGACAAGATCTGCTTTTTGCT
TGTACTGGGTCTCTCTGGTTAGACCAGATCTGAGCCTGGGAGCTCTCTGGCTAACTAGGGAACCCACTGC
TTAAGCCTCAATAAAGCTTGCCTTGAGTGCTTCAAGTAGTGTGTGCCCGTCTGTTGTGTGACTCTGGTAA
CTAGAGATCCCTCAGACCCTTTTAGTCAGTGTGGAAAATCTCTAGCAGTAGTAGTTCATGTCATCTTATT
ATTCAGTATTTATAACTTGCAAAGAAATGAATATCAGAGAGTGAGAGGCCCGGGTTAATTAAGGAAAGGG
CTAGATCATTCTTGAAGACGAAAGGGCCTCGTGATACGCCTATTTTTATAGGTTAATGTCATGATAATAA
TGGTTTCTTAGACGTCAGGTGGCACTTTTCGGGGAAATGTGCGCGGAACCCCTATTTGTTTATTTTTCTA
AATACATTCAAATATGTATCCGCTCATGAGACAATAACCCTGATAAATGCTTCAATAATATTGAAAAAGG
AAGAGTATGAGTATTCAACATTTCCGTGTCGCCCTTATTCCCTTTTTTGCGGCATTTTGCCTTCCTGTTT
TTGCTCACCCAGAAACGCTGGTGAAAGTAAAAGATGCTGAAGATCAGTTGGGTGCACGAGTGGGTTACAT
CGAACTGGATCTCAACAGCGGTAAGATCCTTGAGAGTTTTCGCCCCGAAGAACGTTTTCCAATGATGAGC
ACTTTTAAAGTTCTGCTATGTGGCGCGGTATTATCCCGTGTTGACGCCGGGCAAGAGCAACTCGGTCGCC
GCATACACTATTCTCAGAATGACTTGGTTGAGTACTCACCAGTCACAGAAAAGCATCTTACGGATGGCAT
GACAGTAAGAGAATTATGCAGTGCTGCCATAACCATGAGTGATAACACTGCGGCCAACTTACTTCTGACA
ACGATCGGAGGACCGAAGGAGCTAACCGCTTTTTTGCACAACATGGGGGATCATGTAACTCGCCTTGATC
GTTGGGAACCGGAGCTGAATGAAGCCATACCAAACGACGAGCGTGACACCACGATGCCTGTAGCAATGGC
AACAACGTTGCGCAAACTATTAACTGGCGAACTACTTACTCTAGCTTCCCGGCAACAATTAATAGACTGG
ATGGAGGCGGATAAAGTTGCAGGACCACTTCTGCGCTCGGCCCTTCCGGCTGGCTGGTTTATTGCTGATA
AATCTGGAGCCGGTGAGCGTGGGTCTCGCGGTATCATTGCAGCACTGGGGCCAGATGGTAAGCCCTCCCG
TATCGTAGTTATCTACACGACGGGGAGTCAGGCAACTATGGATGAACGAAATAGACAGATCGCTGAGATA
GGTGCCTCACTGATTAAGCATTGGTAACTGTCAGACCAAGTTTACTCATATATACTTTAGATTGATTTAA
AACTTCATTTTTAATTTAAAAGGATCTAGGTGAAGATCCTTTTTGATAATCTCATGACCAAAATCCCTTA
ACGTGAGTTTTCGTTCCACTGAGCGTCAGACCCCGTAGAAAAGATCAAAGGATCTTCTTGAGATCCTTTT
TTTCTGCGCGTAATCTGCTGCTTGCAAACAAAAAAACCACCGCTACCAGCGGTGGTTTGTTTGCCGGATC
AAGAGCTACCAACTCTTTTTCCGAAGGTAACTGGCTTCAGCAGAGCGCAGATACCAAATACTGTTCTTCT
AGTGTAGCCGTAGTTAGGCCACCACTTCAAGAACTCTGTAGCACCGCCTACATACCTCGCTCTGCTAATC
CTGTTACCAGTGGCTGCTGCCAGTGGCGATAAGTCGTGTCTTACCGGGTTGGACTCAAGACGATAGTTAC
CGGATAAGGCGCAGCGGTCGGGCTGAACGGGGGGTTCGTGCACACAGCCCAGCTTGGAGCGAACGACCTA
CACCGAACTGAGATACCTACAGCGTGAGCTATGAGAAAGCGCCACGCTTCCCGAAGGGAGAAAGGCGGAC
AGGTATCCGGTAAGCGGCAGGGTCGGAACAGGAGAGCGCACGAGGGAGCTTCCAGGGGGAAACGCCTGGT
ATCTTTATAGTCCTGTCGGGTTTCGCCACCTCTGACTTGAGCGTCGATTTTTGTGATGCTCGTCAGGGGG
GCGGAGCCTATGGAAAAACGCCAGCAACGCGGCCTTTTTACGGTTCCTGGCCTTTTGCTGGCCTTTTGCT
CACATGTTCTTTCCTGCGTTATCCCCTGATTCTGTGGATAACCGTATTACCGCCTTTGAGTGAGCTGATA
CCGCTCGCCGCAGCCGAACGACCGAGCGCAGCGAGTCAGTGAGCGAGGAAGCGGAAGAGCGCCCAATACG
CAAACCGCCTCTCCCCGCGCGTTGGCCGATTCATTAATGCAGCAAGCTCATGGCTGACTAATTTTTTTTA
TTTATGCAGAGGCCGAGGCCGCCTCGGCCTCTGAGCTATTCCAGAAGTAGTGAGGAGGCTTTTTTGGAGG
CCTAGGCTTTTGCAAAAAGCTCCCCGTGGCACGACAGGTTTCCCGACTGGAAAGCGGGCAGTGAGCGCAA
CGCAATTAATGTGAGTTAGCTCACTCATTAGGCACCCCAGGCTTTACACTTTATGCTTCCGGCTCGTATG
TTGTGTGGAATTGTGAGCGGATAACAATTTCACACAGGAAACAGCTATGACATGATTACGAATTTCACAA
ATAAAGCATTTTTTTCACTGCATTCTAGTTGTGGTTTGTCCAAACTCATCAATGTATCTTATCATGTCTG
GATCAACTGGATAACTCAAGCTAACCAAAATCATCCCAAACTTCCCACCCCATACCCTATTACCACTGCC
AATTACCTGTGGTTTCATTTACTCTAAACCTGTGATTCCTCTGAATTATTTTCATTTTAAAGAAATTGTA
TTTGTTAAATATGTACTACAAACTTAGTAGT
Features (pLannotate 1.2.2; 30 found; start..end, strand, type, name):
    377..634     +  LTR            5' LTR (truncated): truncated 5' long terminal repeat (LTR) from HIV-1
    681..806     +  misc_feature   HIV-1 Ψ: packaging signal of human immunodeficiency virus type 1
    790..1128    +  CDS            HIV-1 gag (fragment): gag protein from human immunodeficiency virus 1; gag
   1303..1536    +  misc_feature   RRE: The Rev response element (RRE) of HIV-1 allows for Rev-dependent mRNA export from the nucleus to the cytoplasm.
   1913..2013    +  CDS            Rev (fragment): human immunodeficiency virus 1 (HIV-1) Rev protein; rev; enhances nuclear export of unspliced and incompletely spliced viral mRNAs
   2058..2175    +  misc_feature   cPPT/CTS: central polypurine tract and central termination sequence of HIV-1
   2223..3401    +  promoter       EF-1α promoter: strong constitutive promoter for human elongation factor EF-1α
   3422..3442    +  protein_bind   attB1: mutant version of attB; core recombination site for the Gateway® BP reaction BP Clonase™
   3448..4086    +  CDS            SRSF2: SRSF2_HUMAN - Also known as SFRS2. Experimental evidence at protein level: Swiss-Prot protein existence level 1. Necessary for the splicing of pre-mRNA. It is required for formation of the earliest ATP-dependent splicing complex and interacts with spliceosomal components bound to both the 5'- and 3'-splice sites during spliceosome assembly. It also is required for ATP-dependent interactions of both U1 and U2 snRNPs with pre-mRNA. Interacts with other spliceosomal components, via the RS domains, to form a bridge between the 5'- and 3'-splice site binding components, U1 snRNP and U2AF. Binds to
   4091..4115    -  protein_bind   attB2: mutant version of attB; recombination site for the Gateway® BP reaction BP Clonase™
   4123..4141    +  promoter       T3 promoter: promoter for bacteriophage T3 RNA polymerase
   4167..4185    -  promoter       T7 promoter: promoter for bacteriophage T7 RNA polymerase
   4191..4209    -  protein_bind   attB4 (fragment): mutant version of attB; core recombination site for the Gateway® BP reaction BP Clonase™
   4265..4306    +  CDS            V5 tag: epitope tag from simian virus 5
   4432..4894    +  misc_feature   IRES: internal ribosome entry site (IRES) of the encephalomyocarditis virus (EMCV)
   4908..5505    +  CDS            PuroR (fragment): puromycin N-acetyltransferase; pac from Streptomyces; confers resistance to puromycin
   5521..6109    +  misc_feature   WPRE: woodchuck hepatitis virus posttranscriptional regulatory element
   6117..6182    +  CDS            nef (fragment): NEF_HV1Z2 - Experimental evidence at protein level: Swiss-Prot protein existence level 1. Extracellular Nef protein targets CD4(+) T-lymphocytes for apoptosis by interacting with CXCR4 surface receptors. From Human immunodeficiency virus type 1 group M subtype D (isolate Z2/CDC-Z34) (HIV-1).
   6184..6417    +  LTR            3' LTR (ΔU3): self-inactivating 3' long terminal repeat (LTR) from HIV-1
   6622..6726    +  promoter       AmpR promoter: bla
   6727..7587    +  CDS            AmpR: β-lactamase; bla; confers resistance to ampicillin, carbenicillin, and related antibiotics
   7758..8346    +  rep_origin     ori: high-copy-number ColE1/pMB1/pBR322/pUC origin of replication
   8529..8583    +  CDS            lacI (fragment): lac repressor; lacI; The lac repressor binds to the lac operator to inhibit transcription in E. coli. This inhibition can be relieved by adding lactose or isopropyl-β-D-thiogalactopyranoside (IPTG).
   8589..8682    +  rep_origin     SV40 ori (fragment): SV40 origin of replication
   8707..8744    +  CDS            lacI (fragment): lac repressor; lacI; The lac repressor binds to the lac operator to inhibit transcription in E. coli. This inhibition can be relieved by adding lactose or isopropyl-β-D-thiogalactopyranoside (IPTG).
   8757..8778    +  protein_bind   CAP binding site: CAP binding activates transcription in the presence of cAMP. E. coli catabolite activator protein
   8793..8823    +  promoter       lac promoter: promoter for the E. coli lac operon
   8831..8847    +  protein_bind   lac operator: The lac repressor binds to the lac operator to inhibit transcription in E. coli. This inhibition can be relieved by adding lactose or isopropyl-β-D-thiogalactopyranoside (IPTG). lac repressor encoded by lacI
   8881..8964    +  polyA_signal   SV40 poly(A) signal (fragment): SV40 polyadenylation signal
   9131..329     +  CDS            nef (fragment) (across the origin): NEF_HV1BR - Experimental evidence at protein level: Swiss-Prot protein existence level 1. Extracellular Nef protein targets CD4(+) T-lymphocytes for apoptosis by interacting with CXCR4 surface receptors (PubMed:14990729). From Human immunodeficiency virus type 1 group M subtype B (isolate BRU/LAI) (HIV-1).
