[The description below was written by a language model from this plasmid's Addgene catalogue record and pLannotate feature annotations shown in this document.]
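Description:
pHAGE-SRSF2-P95_R102delPPDSHHSR is an HIV-1-based lentiviral expression plasmid built on the pHAGE backbone, carrying a mutant allele of the human splicing factor SRSF2 (also called SC35 or SFRS2). It is propagated in E. coli through a high-copy ColE1/pUC-type origin and selected with ampicillin via the β-lactamase gene. The viral portion contains a truncated 5' LTR, the Ψ packaging signal with an adjoining gag fragment, the Rev response element for Rev-dependent nuclear export of the genomic RNA, the cPPT/CTS element, and a ΔU3 self-inactivating 3' LTR. After integration, transcription therefore depends on the internal promoter rather than on the viral LTR. Because the plasmid itself carries only fragments of viral genes, packaging functions have to be supplied in trans.

The payload is driven by the strong constitutive human EF-1α promoter. The SRSF2 coding sequence was introduced by Gateway cloning and is flanked by attB1 and attB2 sites. It carries an in-frame deletion that removes eight residues, from P95 through R102. SRSF2 normally promotes early spliceosome assembly by bridging components bound at the 5' and 3' splice sites. A V5 epitope sequence lies downstream of attB2, but the record does not state whether it is fused in frame to the insert. An EMCV IRES then directs translation of a puromycin resistance gene from the same transcript, which allows selection of transduced mammalian cells, and a WPRE enhances transcript expression. The plasmid comes from a systematic study that functionally annotated somatic mutations found in cancer, and it is intended for stable expression of this SRSF2 variant in mammalian cells.
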