Addgene plasmid #116684: pHAGE-SRSF2-P95_R102delPPDSHHSR
Purpose: Lentiviral expression of SRSF2 P95_R102delPPDSHHSR
Depositing lab: Gordon Mills & Kenneth Scott. Depositing organization: Baylor College of Medicine. Publication: Systematic Functional Annotation of Somatic Mutations in Cancer. Ng PK, Li J, Jeong KJ, Shao S, Chen H, Tsang YH, Sengupta S, Wang Z, Bhavana VH, Tran R, Soewito S, Minussi DC, Moreno D, Kong K, Dogruluk T, Lu H, Gao J, Tokheim C, Zhou DC, Johnson AM, Zeng J, Ip CKM, Ju Z, Wester M, Yu S, Li Y, Vellano CP, Schultz N, Karchin R, Ding L, Lu Y, Cheung LWT, Chen K, Shaw KR, Meric-Bernstam F, Scott KL, Yi S, Sahni N, Liang H, Mills GB. Cancer Cell. 2018 Mar 12;33(3):450-462.e10. doi: 10.1016/j.ccell.2018.01.021. PubMed 29533785.
Backbone
  Vector backbone: pHAGE
  Vector type: Lentiviral
Growth in bacteria
  Bacterial resistance: Ampicillin, 100 μg/mL
  Growth temperature: 37°C
  Growth strain: Stbl3
  Copy number: High Copy
Gene/Insert
  Gene/Insert name: SRSF2
  Species: H. sapiens (human)
  Mutation: P95_R102delPPDSHHSR
  Entrez Gene: SRSF2 (a.k.a. PR264, SC-35, SC35, SFRS2, SFRS2A, SRp30b)
  Cloning method: Gateway Cloning
Terms and licenses: Academic/Nonprofit Terms; Industry Terms: Not Available to Industry
How to cite: pHAGE-SRSF2-P95_R102delPPDSHHSR was a gift from Gordon Mills & Kenneth Scott (Addgene plasmid # 116684 ; http://n2t.net/addgene:116684 ; RRID:Addgene_116684)
