>Addgene plasmid #116684 | pHAGE-SRSF2-P95_R102delPPDSHHSR | depositor partial sequence | sequence record 219559 | insert
ATGAGCTACGGCCGCCCCCCTCCCGATGTGGAGGGTATGACCTCCCTCAAGGTGGACAACCTGACCTACC
GCACCTCGCCCGACACGCTGAGGCGCGTCTTCGAGAAGTACGGGCGCGTCGGCGACGTGTACATCCCGCG
GGATCGCTACACCAAGGAGTCCCGCGGCTTCGCCTTCGTTCGCTTTCACGACAAGCGCGACGCTGAGGAC
GCTATGGATGCCATGGACGGGGCCGTGCTGGACGGCCGCGAGCTGCGGGTGCAAATGGCGCGCTACGGCC
GCCGGGGACCGCCACCCCGCAGGTACGGGGGCGGTGGCTACGGACGCCGGAGCCGCAGCCCTAGGCGGCG
TCGCCGCAGCCGATCCCGGAGTCGGAGCCGTTCCAGGTCTCGCAGCCGATCTCGCTACAGCCGCTCGAAG
TCTCGGTCCCGCACTCGTTCTCGATCTCGGTCGACCTCCAAGTCCAGATCCGCACGAAGGTCCAAGTCCA
AGTCCTCGTCGGTCTCCAGATCTCGTTCGCGGTCCAGGTCCCGGTCTCGGTCCAGGAGTCCTCCCCCAGT
GTCCAAGAGGGAATCCAAATCCAGGTCGCGATCGAAGAGTCCCCCCAAGTCTCCTGAAGAGGAAGGAGCG
GTGTCCTCTTAA
